>Addgene plasmid #229528 | pBHM2644 | addgene full sequence | sequence record 459927 | Addgene NGS Result
GACGAAAGGGCCTCGTGATACGCCTATTTTTATAGGTTAATGTCATGATAATAATGGTTTCTTAGACGGA
TCGCTTGCCTGTAACTTACACGCGCCTCGTATCTTTTAATGATGGAATAATTTGGGAATTTACTCTGTGT
TTATTTATTTTTATGTTTTGTATTTGGATTTTAGAAAGTAAATAAAGAAGGTAGAAGAGTTACGGAATGA
AGAAAAAAAAATAAACAAAGGTTTAAAAAATTTCAACAAAAAGCGTACTTTACATATATATTTATTAGAC
AAGAAAAGCAGATTAAATAGATATACATTCGATTAACGATAAGTAAAATGTAAAATCACAGGATTTTCGT
GTGTGGTCTTCTACACAGACAAGATGAAACAATTCGGCATTAATACCTGAGAGCAGGAAGAGCAAGATAA
AAGGTAGTATTTGTTGGCGATCCCCCTAGAGTCTTTTACATCTTCGGAAAACAAAAACTATTTTTTCTTT
AATTTCTTTTTTTACTTTCTATTTTTAATTTATATATTTATATTAAAAAATTTAAATTATAATTATTTTT
ATAGCACGTGATGAAAAGGACCCAGGTGGCACTTTTCGGGGAAATGTGCGCGGAACCCCTATTTGTTTAT
TTTTCTAAATACATTCAAATATGTATCCGCTCATGAGACAATAACCCTGATAAATGCTTCAATAATATTG
AAAAAGGAAGAGTATGAGTATTCAACATTTCCGTGTCGCCCTTATTCCCTTTTTTGCGGCATTTTGCCTT
CCTGTTTTTGCTCACCCAGAAACGCTGGTGAAAGTAAAAGATGCTGAAGATCAGTTGGGTGCACGAGTGG
GTTACATCGAACTGGATCTCAACAGCGGTAAGATCCTTGAGAGTTTTCGCCCCGAAGAACGTTTTCCAAT
GATGAGCACTTTTAAAGTTCTGCTATGTGGCGCGGTATTATCCCGTATTGACGCCGGGCAAGAGCAACTC
GGTCGCCGCATACACTATTCTCAGAATGACTTGGTTGAGTACTCACCAGTCACAGAAAAGCATCTTACGG
ATGGCATGACAGTAAGAGAATTATGCAGTGCTGCCATAACCATGAGTGATAACACTGCGGCCAACTTACT
TCTGACAACGATCGGAGGACCGAAGGAGCTAACCGCTTTTTTGCACAACATGGGGGATCATGTAACTCGC
CTTGATCGTTGGGAACCGGAGCTGAATGAAGCCATACCAAACGACGAGCGTGACACCACGATGCCTGTAG
CAATGGCAACAACGTTGCGCAAACTATTAACTGGCGAACTACTTACTCTAGCTTCCCGGCAACAATTAAT
AGACTGGATGGAGGCGGATAAAGTTGCAGGACCACTTCTGCGCTCGGCCCTTCCGGCTGGCTGGTTTATT
GCTGATAAATCTGGAGCCGGTGAGCGTGGGTCTCGCGGTATCATTGCAGCACTGGGGCCAGATGGTAAGC
CCTCCCGTATCGTAGTTATCTACACGACGGGGAGTCAGGCAACTATGGATGAACGAAATAGACAGATCGC
TGAGATAGGTGCCTCACTGATTAAGCATTGGTAACTGTCAGACCAAGTTTACTCATATATACTTTAGATT
GATTTAAAACTTCATTTTTAATTTAAAAGGATCTAGGTGAAGATCCTTTTTGATAATCTCATGACCAAAA
TCCCTTAACGTGAGTTTTCGTTCCACTGAGCGTCAGACCCCGTAGAAAAGATCAAAGGATCTTCTTGAGA
TCCTTTTTTTCTGCGCGTAATCTGCTGCTTGCAAACAAAAAAACCACCGCTACCAGCGGTGGTTTGTTTG
CCGGATCAAGAGCTACCAACTCTTTTTCCGAAGGTAACTGGCTTCAGCAGAGCGCAGATACCAAATACTG
TTCTTCTAGTGTAGCCGTAGTTAGGCCACCACTTCAAGAACTCTGTAGCACCGCCTACATACCTCGCTCT
GCTAATCCTGTTACCAGTGGCTGCTGCCAGTGGCGATAAGTCGTGTCTTACCGGGTTGGACTCAAGACGA
TAGTTACCGGATAAGGCGCAGCGGTCGGGCTGAACGGGGGGTTCGTGCACACAGCCCAGCTTGGAGCGAA
CGACCTACACCGAACTGAGATACCTACAGCGTGAGCTATGAGAAAGCGCCACGCTTCCCGAAGGGAGAAA
GGCGGACAGGTATCCGGTAAGCGGCAGGGTCGGAACAGGAGAGCGCACGAGGGAGCTTCCAGGGGGAAAC
GCCTGGTATCTTTATAGTCCTGTCGGGTTTCGCCACCTCTGACTTGAGCGTCGATTTTTGTGATGCTCGT
CAGGGGGGCGGAGCCTATGGAAAAACGCCAGCAACGCGGCCTTTTTACGGTTCCTGGCCTTTTGCTGGCC
TTTTGCTCACATGTTCTTTCCTGCGTTATCCCCTGATTCTGTGGATAACCGTATTACCGCCTTTGAGTGA
GCTGATACCGCTCGCCGCAGCCGAACGACCGAGCGCAGCGAGTCAGTGAGCGAGGAAGCGGAAGAGCGCC
CAATACGCAAACCGCCTCTCCCCGCGCGTTGGCCGATTCATTAATGCAGCTGGCACGACAGGTTTCCCGA
CTGGAAAGCGGGCAGTGAGCGCAACGCAATTAATGTGAGTTAGCTCACTCATTAGGCACCCCAGGCTTTA
CACTTTATGCTTCCGGCTCGTATGTTGTGTGGAATTGTGAGCGGATAACAATTTCACACAGGAAACAGCT
ATGACCATGATTACGCCAAGCTCGAAATTAACCCTCACTAAAGGGAACAAAAGCTGGTACCGGGCCCCCC
CTCGAGGGGTTCTGGATCCGGAGGTAGTCCTAAAGATCCAGCCAAACCTCCGGCCAAGGCACAAGTTGTG
GGATGGCCACCGGTGAGATCATACCGGAAGAACGTGATGGTTTCCTGCCAAAAATCAAGCGGTGGCCCGG
AGGCGGCGGCGTTCGTGAAGGGGTCAGGGTCAGATTATAAAGATGACGATGACAAGGATTATAAAGATGA
CGATGACAAGTAATTACTTATGTAGTGACCCTTCTTACGCGTAATATGCATCGGATGACTGTTGCTACTT
GTGCTTCTTACGTTTTGTGTCTTATTTGCTGATGTATACCTCTGCGCTTCAAAATCTTCATTGCCGTGAT
ATATCATTCCATGTCGTTTGTCCGTTATTGGATTCCCGATAGTTGTCCGCGAAATCGAATATTTCTCGGC
TGACGACGTCTCTTGCAACAATAAAATGGCCATCACTGTTGAAATTTGCACGAGAGCTATAACTTGGAAT
AACCTTCGTTGCTGCTTTATTTTAGTGCTTTCAACTATTTACTCATTCTCAGGTCGCCACCATCGCATTG
ATATCGTTCCTTCCATCCTTCCTTTCCTTTAGTCGGTCACGTCTTCCTTAATCCGTCACTCCTTTTTTCA
GTCGTTCCTGGAGATCACCACGAAATAATCTCGACATGCACTGACCATCTCGGTTCTGTGGACTGTCATG
CTAAGAGAGTTCATGTTGTAATAATAGTTTGTTGCATGGAAAGAACGGGGAAAGAAGCAAGAAACAGATG
TACAGAATTACCGATGTCTCTACGCATCCCTGACCTCGTCCTTCCTACCGCAACCGCACTTCCACCTGCT
CACACGTCCTCGTTAATGCCTTGAATCTCAGCCACACACTTACCTCGCCTCGACGCTTGTCGGGCCAGGG
CACCCCCTTCATCAACCTGGGAAGAGTTGGCGGGGCAAACGGAGGAGGGATGGGGCAGGAAGAGGGGGAT
GGCGCACGTCGAGTGGATTTGGAAGAAAAGGGGTTGGTCGAGGTGGAAGTCGAAGCGAAGATGTTGAATG
TCATGTTTGGGAACGGGGGATCTTTAGAAGACTATGAGATTGAACGAGCTTGATAAAAAAGCACCGACTC
GGTGCCACTTTTTCAAGTTGATAACGGACTAGCCTTATTTTAACTTGCTATTTCTAGCTCTAAAACCTAG
GCATGAGGATATCTCGCATCTAGCAACAGTATACCCTGCCGGTGTATGTGCAATTTCCACTTTGGCGGAT
AACGGAAGCAAATAAGACGGCGGTCCACGCCGTCTCAGTGTTTTTTTATTTTTTTCCCGTCATCCATTGT
TTTTCTCCTCACCTCTTCATTCTCAACAAATGGTTATAATTATCGGTCACACCTGCAGGTTACCATTGTC
CTTGCACGTATACTTTGCATGCATGCCGATCAATTTAAAAAATAAATGAACTGTAATAATCATGCTTTGT
TTTTAGTTCTAATGCAAGGGGGATCCACTAGTTGCCATGAAGATCCTGAGGATTCAACGGCGTTGCTGAG
GGTGGGAAGGATGGTATTGTTGTCTGTAGATAGATTAATGGGCATATAATGTCAAAAAAGATGATTGACA
CGATGTCTGTCTCGAATTCGCAGTGTGCTAAAATTGTATCACTTCTCTAATATGTATATATACACCCTCT
AAGGAAAATTAACCCCTTACCGCCTTCACGAATTCTTAGGGGCAGGGCATGCTCATGTAGAGCGCCTGCT
CGCCGTCCGAGGCGGTGCCGTCGTACAGGGCGGTGTCCAGGCCGCAGAGGGTGAACCCCATCCGCCGGTA
CGCGTGGATAGCCGGTGCGTTAACGTTGGTGACCTCCAGCCAGAGGTGCCCGGCGCCCCGCTCGCGGGCG
AACTCCGTCGCGAGCCCCATCAACGCGCGCCCGACCCCGTGCCCCCGGTGCTCCGGGGCGACCTCGATGT
CCTCGACGGTCAGCCGGCGGTTCCAGCCGGAGTACGAGACGACCACGAAGCCCGCCAGGTCGCCGTCGTC
CCCGTACGCGACGAACGTCCGGGAGTCCGGGTCGCCGTCCTCCCCGTCGTCCGATTCGTCGTCCGATTCG
TCGTCGGGGAACACCTTGGTCAGGGGCGGGTCCACCGGCACCTCCCGCAGGGTGAAGCCGTCCCCGGTGG
CGGTGACGCGGAAGACGGTGTCGGTGGTGAAGGACCCATCCAGTGCCTCGATGGCCTCGGCGTCCCCCGG
GACACTGGTGCGGTACCGGTAAGCCGTGTCGTCAAGAGTGGCGGCCGCCATAGACATGTTGGGCGAGTTT
ACTAATGGAAAAAGACAATTAGCAAAGAGGCTGCATATTAGGAGACGCGGTGAAGATTGGGGAGGACAAT
AGGGTCCGTGCACCAAAAAGTCCTGACGGCAGCTCTGTTCAACGCACATCCATCTCTTCCAGCTATGCGT
GTGGCACCAGCACGGATGGATTGTTGCACCAAAAGGACAAGGCGAGATGGATGCAGGTCGAGGCGATGCG
GTGCTATCGGCCCTCGTTGTCGAACGCCACGTCGTCCTCTCGGCGACCGTCAATCCTGGAAGGAAATGAC
CAAGCGTGCACCCAGCATCCAGCATCCAACATCCAGCACCCAGCACCTAGCACCCATGATCCAATGGCCG
GCATGCAGATCAGCGTGGGGAGAGCACCATCTAGCAGCCCCTGGCAGGCCCAGCATTGTGCTCGGATGTG
CGATAGGCGGTGGGTGCGATAAGGTGGATTAGTGGAGGATGGAGGACTGAGTGGCGGGCAAGGGAAGGGG
GCGGGAAGATGACTCACCTTGGGCAGTGGGTGGGGGATGCGGTATAGGGGATGTATGTGGATGCTGGCGG
AGGATAGAAGCTGTAAGCTGAGCTGGTGCCAACGGTGACGCTGTGAGAGTGGTCTCGGCGACCCTGACGG
CGACTCGGCGTTACCCCGTGTGGCACACCGGACGCGCGTCGAGTGACGTTGCTGCTATTGTTGTTACCAT
CATCCTCTCCTCCGACAACCATACACTCAGTGCACACCATGCCACTCGAATCCTGCATGCGGTGGAGCTC
CAATTCGCCCTATAGTGAGTCGTATTACAATTCACTGGCCGTCGTTTTACAACGTCGTGACTGGGAAAAC
CCTGGCGTTACCCAACTTAATCGCCTTGCAGCACATCCCCCTTTCGCCAGCTGGCGTAATAGCGAAGAGG
CCCGCACCGATCGCCCTTCCCAACAGTTGCGCAGCCTGAATGGCGAATGG
[124 nt withheld, positions 6071-6194]
C
[91 nt withheld, positions 6196-6286]
A
[49 nt withheld, positions 6288-6336]
CCTTTGACGTTGGAGTCCACGTTCTTT
[37 nt withheld, positions 6364-6400]
ACCCTATCTCGGTCTATTCTTTTGATTTATAAGGGATTTTGCCGATTTCGGCCTATTGGTTAAAAAATGA
GCTGATTTAACAAAAATTTAACGCGAATTTTAACAAAATATTAACGCTTACAATTTCCTGATGCGGTATT
TTCTCCTTACGCATCTGTGCGGTATTTCACACCGCATAGGGTAATAACTGATATAATTAAATTGAAGCTC
TAATTTGTGAGTTTAGTATACATGCATTTACTTATAATACAGTTTTTTAGTTTTGCTGGCCGCATCTTCT
CAAATATGCTTCCCAGCCTGCTTTTCTGTAACGTTCACCCTCTACCTTAGCATCCCTTCCCTTTGCAAAT
AGTCCTCTTCCAACAATAATAATGTCAGATCCTGTAGAGACCACATCATCCACGGTTCTATACTGTTGAC
CCAATGCGTCTCCCTTGTCATCTAAACCCACACCGGGTGTCATAATCAACCAATCGTAACCTTCATCTCT
TCCACCCATGTCTCTTTGAGCAATAAAGCCGATAACAAAATCTTTGTCGCTCTTCGCAATGTCAACAGTA
CCCTTAGTATATTCTCCAGTAGATAGGGAGCCCTTGCATGACAATTCTGCTAACATCAAAAGGCCTCTAG
GTTCCTTTGTTACTTCTTCTGCCGCCTGCTTCAAACCGCTAACAATACCTGGGCCCACCACACCGTGTGC
ATTCGTAATGTCTGCCCATTCTGCTATTCTGTATACACCCGCAGAGTACTGCAATTTGACTGTATTACCA
ATGTCAGCAAATTTTCTGTCTTCGAAGAGTAAAAAATTGTACTTGGCGGATAATGCCTTTAGCGGCTTAA
CTGTGCCCTCCATGGAAAAATCAGTCAAGATATCCACATGTGTTTTTAGTAAACAAATTTTGGGACCTAA
TGCTTCAACTAACTCCAGTAATTCCTTGGTGGTACGAACATCCAATGAAGCACACAAGTTTGTTTGCTTT
TCGTGCATGATATTAAATAGCTTGGCAGCAACAGGACTAGGATGAGTAGCAGCACGTTCCTTATATGTAG
CTTTCGACATGATTTATCTTCGTTTCCTGCAGGTTTTTGTTCTGTGCAGTTGGGTTAAGAATACTGGGCA
ATTTCATGTTTCTTCAACACTACATATGCGTATATATACCAATCTAAGTCTGTGCTCCTTCCTTCGTTCT
TCCTTCTGTTCGGAGATTACCGAATCAAAAAAATTTCAAGGAAACCGAAATCAAAAAAAAGAATAAAAAA
AAAATGATGAATTGAAAAGGTGGTATGGTGCACTCTCAGTACAATCTGCTCTGATGCCGCATAGTTAAGC
CAGCCCCGACACCCGCCAACACCCGCTGACGCGCCCTGACGGGCTTGTCTGCTCCCGGCATCCGCTTACA
GACAAGCTGTGACCGTCTCCGGGAGCTGCATGTGTCAGAGGTTTTCACCGTCATCACCGAAACGCGCGA
Features (pLannotate 1.2.2; 22 found; start..end, strand, type, name):
     69..572     -  misc_feature   CEN/ARS: S. cerevisiae CEN6 centromere fused to an autonomously replicating sequence
    609..713     +  promoter       AmpR promoter: bla
    714..1574    +  CDS            AmpR: β-lactamase; bla; confers resistance to ampicillin, carbenicillin, and related antibiotics
   1745..2333    +  rep_origin     ori: high-copy-number ColE1/pMB1/pBR322/pUC origin of replication
   2516..2608    +  CDS            lacI (fragment): lac repressor; lacI; The lac repressor binds to the lac operator to inhibit transcription in E. coli. This inhibition can be relieved by adding lactose or isopropyl-β-D-thiogalactopyranoside (IPTG).
   2621..2642    +  protein_bind   CAP binding site: CAP binding activates transcription in the presence of cAMP. E. coli catabolite activator protein
   2657..2687    +  promoter       lac promoter: promoter for the E. coli lac operon
   2695..2711    +  protein_bind   lac operator: The lac repressor binds to the lac operator to inhibit transcription in E. coli. This inhibition can be relieved by adding lactose or isopropyl-β-D-thiogalactopyranoside (IPTG). lac repressor encoded by lacI
   2756..2774    +  promoter       T3 promoter: promoter for bacteriophage T3 RNA polymerase
   2786..2807    -  misc_feature   MCS (fragment): pBluescript multiple cloning site
   2827..2961    +  CDS            mini-AID (fragment): minimal degron from the auxin-responsive IAA17 protein of Arabidopsis thaliana (Kubota et al., 2013) acts as an auxin-inducible degron (AID) in the presence of TIR1
   2985..3013    +  CDS            5xFLAG (fragment): five tandem FLAG® epitope tags
   3911..3986    -  misc_RNA       gRNA scaffold: guide RNA scaffold for the Streptococcus pyogenes CRISPR/Cas9 system
   4518..5081    -  CDS            NrsR: nourseothricin acetyltransferase; Streptomyces noursei nat1; confers resistance to nourseothricin
   5889..5907    -  promoter       T7 promoter: promoter for bacteriophage T7 RNA polymerase
   5910..6067    +  CDS            lacZα (fragment): LacZα fragment of β-galactosidase; lacZ fragment
   6071..6499    +  rep_origin     f1 ori (sequence partly withheld): f1 bacteriophage origin of replication; arrow indicates direction of (+) strand synthesis
   6527..6578    -  misc_feature   bom (fragment): basis of mobility region from pBR322
   6657..7460    -  CDS            URA3: orotidine-5'-phosphate decarboxylase, required for uracil biosynthesis; S. cerevisiae URA3; yeast auxotrophic marker, counterselectable with 5-fluoroorotic acid (5-FOA)
   7461..7676    -  promoter       URA3 promoter: S. cerevisiae URA3
   7684..7733    -  misc_feature   bom (fragment): basis of mobility region from pBR322
   7835..1       -  CDS            rop (fragment) (across the origin): Rop protein, which maintains plasmids at low copy number; rop
