[The description below was written by a language model from this plasmid's Addgene catalogue record and pLannotate feature annotations shown in this document.]
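Description:
pBHM2644 is a 7,869 bp shuttle plasmid built on the pRS316 backbone, a low-copy yeast centromeric vector. It carries a CEN6/ARS element and the URA3 auxotrophic marker (counterselectable with 5-FOA) for maintenance in Saccharomyces cerevisiae. For propagation in E. coli it has a high-copy ColE1/pUC-type origin and an ampicillin resistance gene. An f1 origin, remnants of the lac promoter/lacZα region, and flanking T3 and T7 promoters come from the pBluescript-derived cloning site of the backbone.

The roughly 3.1 kb insert sits between the T3 and T7 promoters and combines three modules. The first is an AID* degron, annotated as a mini-AID fragment from Arabidopsis IAA17, followed by a FLAG epitope segment that the catalogue entry records as 2xFLAG. When fused to a protein of interest, this tag allows auxin-triggered degradation in cells expressing TIR1, and the FLAG epitopes allow detection or purification. The second is an S. pyogenes Cas9 guide RNA scaffold with no targeting spacer ("empty sgRNA"), on the opposite strand. The third is a nourseothricin acetyltransferase gene (NATR), also on the opposite strand, which provides drug selection.

The annotation does not identify the promoters and terminators driving the sgRNA and NAT cassettes, and several stretches of the insert are unannotated. The stated purpose is only that the plasmid carries these parts. The arrangement is consistent with a template or cloning intermediate for CRISPR-assisted tagging of endogenous genes with an auxin-inducible degron, into which a user-chosen spacer would be introduced. The record does not name the target organism or the workflow.
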