Addgene plasmid #229528: pBHM2644
Purpose: Carries AID* tag, empty sgRNA, and NATR marker
Depositing lab: Hiten Madhani. Depositing organization: University of California, San Francisco (UCSF).
Backbone
  Vector backbone: pRS316
  Backbone size w/o insert (bp): 4806
  Total vector size (bp): 7869
  Vector type: Bacterial Expression, Yeast Expression
  Selectable markers: URA3
Growth in bacteria
  Bacterial resistance: Ampicillin, 100 μg/mL
  Growth temperature: 37°C
  Growth strain: DH5alpha
  Copy number: High Copy
Gene/Insert
  Gene/Insert name: AID* - empty sgRNA - NATR
  gRNA/shRNA sequence: blank
  Insert size (bp): 3135
  Tag / fusion protein: 2xFLAG
Terms and licenses: Academic/Nonprofit Terms; Industry Terms: Not Available to Industry
How to cite: pBHM2644 was a gift from Hiten Madhani (Addgene plasmid # 229528 ; http://n2t.net/addgene:229528 ; RRID:Addgene_229528)
